Addgene plasmid #213413: pcDNA3.1-VcnCS-E1021A
Purpose: Vinculin conformation sensor (VcnCS) with a single directionally asymmetric, force strengthening (DAFS) variant point mutation (E1021A).
Depositing lab: Brenton Hoffman. Depositing organization: Duke University. Publication: Molecular basis and cellular functions of vinculin-actin directional catch bonding. Chirasani VR, Khan MAI, Malavade JN, Dokholyan NV, Hoffman BD, Campbell SL. Nat Commun. 2023 Dec 14;14(1):8300. doi: 10.1038/s41467-023-43779-x. PubMed 38097542.
Backbone
  Vector backbone: pcDNA3.1
  Backbone size w/o insert (bp): 5333
  Total vector size (bp): 9991
  Vector type: Mammalian Expression
Growth in bacteria
  Bacterial resistance: Ampicillin, 100 μg/mL
  Growth temperature: 37°C
  Growth strain: DH5alpha
  Copy number: Unknown
Gene/Insert
  Gene/Insert name: VcnCS-E1021A (alt names: VinCS-E1021A; VinculinCS-E1021A)
  Species: G. gallus (chicken), Synthetic
  Insert size (bp): 4658
  Mutation: Mutated vinculin glutamic acid 1021 to alanine (E1021A)
  Entrez Gene: VCL (a.k.a. VINC1)
  Promoter: CMV
  Cloning method: Restriction Enzyme; 5′ cloning site HindIII (not destroyed); 3′ cloning site XbaI (not destroyed)
  Sequencing primers: 5′ CMV Forward; 3′ BGH Reverse
Terms and licenses: Academic/Nonprofit Terms; Industry Terms: Not Available to Industry
How to cite: pcDNA3.1-VcnCS-E1021A was a gift from Brenton Hoffman (Addgene plasmid # 213413 ; http://n2t.net/addgene:213413 ; RRID:Addgene_213413)
