[The description below was written by a language model from this plasmid's Addgene catalogue record and pLannotate feature annotations shown in this document.]
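Description:
pcDNA3.1-VcnCS-E1021A is a mammalian expression plasmid of about 10 kb, built on the pcDNA3.1 backbone. It encodes a vinculin conformation sensor (VcnCS) carrying a single point mutation, glutamic acid 1021 to alanine. It is propagated in E. coli through a high-copy ColE1/pUC-type origin with ampicillin selection from the β-lactamase gene, and it also carries an f1 phage origin. An SV40 early promoter drives a neomycin/kanamycin phosphotransferase gene followed by an SV40 polyadenylation signal, the arrangement normally used for drug selection of stably transfected mammalian cells.

The insert of roughly 4.7 kb, derived from chicken vinculin (VCL) and synthetic sequence, sits between HindIII and XbaI sites. It lies downstream of the CMV immediate-early enhancer and promoter and upstream of the bovine growth hormone polyadenylation signal, and a T7 promoter sits just before it. The feature table annotates only part of the open reading frame: an mTFP1 cyan fluorescent protein, then a C-terminal vinculin segment, then mVenus at the end. The long stretch upstream of mTFP1 has no meaningful annotation and presumably holds the rest of vinculin. Placing a cyan/yellow pair around the vinculin tail region fits a FRET-type readout of conformational change, though the record does not state the detection mode. A few short annotated fragments (HIV-1 LTR, a bacterial gapdh promoter, ble, lacI) look like spurious or residual matches.

E1021A is described as a directionally asymmetric, force strengthening (DAFS) variant. The construct is intended for studying how vinculin–actin directional catch bonding relates to vinculin conformation in cells.
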