Features (pLannotate 1.2.2; 23 found; start..end, strand, type, name):
     45..97      -  misc_feature   bom (fragment): basis of mobility region from pBR322
    252..631     +  enhancer       CMV enhancer: human cytomegalovirus immediate early enhancer
    632..835     +  promoter       CMV promoter: human cytomegalovirus (CMV) immediate early promoter
    831..864     +  LTR            5' LTR (truncated) (fragment): truncated 5' long terminal repeat (LTR) from HIV-1
    880..898     +  promoter       T7 promoter: promoter for bacteriophage T7 RNA polymerase
   1210..1226    -  promoter       gapdh promoter (fragment): glyceraldehyde-3-phosphate dehydrogenase promoter from Eggerthella lenta
   3592..4299    +  CDS            mTFP1: mTFP1 is a basic (constitutively fluorescent) cyan fluorescent protein published in 2006, derived from Clavularia sp.. It has low acid sensitivity.
   4315..4857    +  CDS            vcl (fragment): VINC_XENLA - Experimental evidence at transcript level: Swiss-Prot protein existence level 2. Involved in cell adhesion. May be involved in the attachment of the actin-based microfilaments to the plasma membrane. From Xenopus laevis (African clawed frog).
   4864..5580    +  CDS            mVenus: mVenus is a basic (constitutively fluorescent) yellow fluorescent protein published in 2006, derived from Aequorea victoria. It is reported to be a rapidly-maturing monomer with moderate acid sensitivity.
   5627..5851    +  polyA_signal   bGH poly(A) signal: bovine growth hormone polyadenylation signal
   5855..5876    +  promoter       SV40 promoter (fragment): SV40 enhancer and early promoter
   5897..6325    +  rep_origin     f1 ori (sequence partly withheld): f1 bacteriophage origin of replication; arrow indicates direction of (+) strand synthesis
   6339..6668    +  promoter       SV40 promoter: SV40 enhancer and early promoter
   6735..7526    +  CDS            neo: KKA2_KLEPN - Also known as kan, nptII. Experimental evidence at protein level: Swiss-Prot protein existence level 1. Resistance to kanamycin, neomycin, paromomycin, ribostamycin, butirosin and gentamicin B. From Klebsiella pneumoniae.
   7550..7708    +  CDS            ble (fragment): BLE_KLEPN - Experimental evidence at protein level: Swiss-Prot protein existence level 1. Binding protein with a strong affinity to the bleomycin family of antibiotics. Binds to CL990; an antimitotic-antibiotic compound. From Klebsiella pneumoniae.
   7703..7824    +  polyA_signal   SV40 poly(A) signal: SV40 polyadenylation signal
   7897..7913    -  protein_bind   lac operator: The lac repressor binds to the lac operator to inhibit transcription in E. coli. This inhibition can be relieved by adding lactose or isopropyl-β-D-thiogalactopyranoside (IPTG). lac repressor encoded by lacI
   7921..7951    -  promoter       lac promoter: promoter for the E. coli lac operon
   7966..7987    -  protein_bind   CAP binding site: CAP binding activates transcription in the presence of cAMP. E. coli catabolite activator protein
   8000..8092    -  CDS            lacI (fragment): lac repressor; lacI; The lac repressor binds to the lac operator to inhibit transcription in E. coli. This inhibition can be relieved by adding lactose or isopropyl-β-D-thiogalactopyranoside (IPTG).
   8275..8863    -  rep_origin     ori: high-copy-number ColE1/pMB1/pBR322/pUC origin of replication
   9034..9894    -  CDS            AmpR: β-lactamase; bla; confers resistance to ampicillin, carbenicillin, and related antibiotics
   9895..9999    -  promoter       AmpR promoter: bla
>Addgene plasmid #213413 | pcDNA3.1-VcnCS-E1021A | addgene full sequence | sequence record 422114 | Addgene NGS Result
AAGTGCCACCTGACGTCGACGGATCGGGAGATCTCCCGATCCCCTATGGTGCACTCTCAGTACAATCTGC
TCTGATGCCGCATAGTTAAGCCAGTATCTGCTCCCTGCTTGTGTGTTGGAGGTCGCTGAGTAGTGCGCGA
GCAAAATTTAAGCTACAACAAGGCAAGGCTTGACCGACAATTGCATGAAGAATCTGCTTAGGGTTAGGCG
TTTTGCGCTGCTTCGCGATGTACGGGCCAGATATACGCGTTGACATTGATTATTGACTAGTTATTAATAG
TAATCAATTACGGGGTCATTAGTTCATAGCCCATATATGGAGTTCCGCGTTACATAACTTACGGTAAATG
GCCCGCCTGGCTGACCGCCCAACGACCCCCGCCCATTGACGTCAATAATGACGTATGTTCCCATAGTAAC
GCCAATAGGGACTTTCCATTGACGTCAATGGGTGGAGTATTTACGGTAAACTGCCCACTTGGCAGTACAT
CAAGTGTATCATATGCCAAGTACGCCCCCTATTGACGTCAATGACGGTAAATGGCCCGCCTGGCATTATG
CCCAGTACATGACCTTATGGGACTTTCCTACTTGGCAGTACATCTACGTATTAGTCATCGCTATTACCAT
GGTGATGCGGTTTTGGCAGTACATCAATGGGCGTGGATAGCGGTTTGACTCACGGGGATTTCCAAGTCTC
CACCCCATTGACGTCAATGGGAGTTTGTTTTGGCACCAAAATCAACGGGACTTTCCAAAATGTCGTAACA
ACTCCGCCCCATTGACGCAAATGGGCGGTAGGCGTGTACGGTGGGAGGTCTATATAAGCAGAGCTCTCTG
GCTAACTAGAGAACCCACTGCTTACTGGCTTATCGAAATTAATACGACTCACTATAGGGAGACCCAAGCT
GGCTAGCGTTTAAACTTAAGCTTGCCATGCCCGTCTTCCACACGCGCACCATCGAGAGCATCTTGGAGCC
CGTGGCTCAGCAGATCTCCCACCTGGTCATCATGCACGAGGAGGGGGAGGTAGACGGCAAGGCCATCCCG
GACCTCACCGCCCCCGTGTCGGCCGTGCAGGCCGCTGTCAGCAACCTGGTGCGGGTTGGAAAAGAAACTG
TGCAGACAACAGAAGACCAGATCTTGAAAAGGGATATGCCACCAGCATTCATCAAAGTAGAGAATGCCTG
CACCAAGCTCGTTCGAGCAGCCCAGATGCTGCAAGCAGATCCTTATTCAGTACCAGCTCGTGACTACCTA
ATTGATGGATCAAGAGGCATCCTTTCTGGAACATCAGACTTACTTCTGACATTTGATGAAGCGGAGGTCC
GTAAAATCATCCGTGTCTGCAAAGGAATATTGGAATATCTGACTGTGGCAGAAGTAGTAGAGACTATGGA
GGATTTGGTGACATATACAAAGAATCTAGGGCCAGGAATGACAAAGATGGCGAAAATGATCGATGAGAGA
CAACAGGAATTAACTCATCAGGAACATAGGGTTATGCTGGTGAACTCCATGAATACTGTGAAGGAGCTAT
TGCCTGTACTTATTTCAGCTATGAAGATCTTTGTAACCACAAAAAACACTAAAAGCCAGGGAATAGAAGA
GGCCTTGAAAAATCGCAATTTCACAGTAGAGAAAATGAGTGCTGAGATAAATGAAATAATCCGTGTATTA
CAACTCACTTCCTGGGATGAAGATGCCTGGGCCAGCAAGGACACTGAAGCCATGAAAAGAGCTTTAGCCC
TAATAGATTCAAAGATGAACCAGGCAAAAGGCTGGCTGAGAGATCCAAACGCACCTCCAGGGGATGCTGG
TGAGCAAGCAATAAGGCAGATCCTTGATGAAGCTGGAAAAGCAGGAGAATTGTGTGCAGGCAAAGAACGC
AGGGAGATTCTGGGAACATGCAAAACTTTGGGCCAAATGACTGATCAACTTGCTGATCTCCGAGCTAGAG
GACAGGGTGCTACACCGATGGCAATGCAGAAGGCACAGCAGGTGTCACAAGGCCTGGATTTGCTCACTGC
AAAAGTGGAGAATGCAGCCCGGAAATTGGAGGCCATGACAAACTCTAAGCAGGCTATTGCAAAGAAGATT
GATGCTGCTCAGAACTGGCTTGCGGATCCCAACGGCGGAAGTGAAGGAGAAGAACACATTCGAGGAATTA
TGTCTGAAGCAAGGAAAGTTGCAGAATTGTGTGAGGAGCCTAAAGAAAGAGATGATATCCTTCGCTCCTT
GGGGGAAATCTCTGCTCTGACAGCTAAGCTGTCAGATCTGCGACGACATGGGAAAGGCGACTCTCCTGAG
GCCCGTGCATTGGCCAAGCAAATAGCTACATCACTTCAGAACTTACAGTCCAAAACAAACAGAGCTGTAG
CAAATACTAGGCCAGTTAAAGCTGCTGTCCATTTGGAGGGCAAGATTGAGCAAGCCCAGAGGTGGATAGA
TAATCCTACAGTTGATGATCGGGGAGTAGGCCAGGCAGCAATTCGGGGTTTGGTTGCAGAAGGTCGTCGT
CTAGCCAATGTCATGATGGGACCTTATCGTCAGGACCTGCTTGCCAAATGTGACCGTGTAGACCAGCTGG
CTGCTCAGCTTGCTGACCTTGCAGCAAGAGGGGAAGGAGAGTCTCCTCAGGCTAGGGCAATTGCTGCTCA
GCTTCAGGACTCCCTGAAGGATCTCAAAGCACGGATGCAAGAAGCAATGACCCAGGAGGTGTCTGATGTT
TTCAGTGACACTACAACCCCTATTAAGTTGTTAGCAGTAGCAGCCACTGCTCCTTCTGATACTCCCAATA
GAGAAGAGGTGTTTGAAGAAAGAGCAGCAAATTTTGAAAACCATGCTGCTAGACTGGGAGCAACAGCAGA
AAAAGCAGCTGCAGTTGGAACTGCTAATAAAACTACTGTGGAAGGCATTCAGGCAACAGTCAAATCTGCA
AGGGAGCTTACACCACAGGTAGTATCGGCTGCTCGAATCCTCCTGAGAAATCCTGGAAATCAAGCTGCTT
ATGAGCATTTTGAGACAATGAAAAACCAATGGATTGATAATGTAGAAAAGATGACAGGGCTGGTGGATGA
GGCCATCGATACCAAGTCTCTGTTGGATGCATCAGAAGAGGCTATTAAGAAGGATCTTGATAAATGTAAA
GTTGCAATGGCCAATATGCAACCTCAGATGCTGGTAGCTGGAGCCACCAGCATTGCTAGACGAGCGAACC
GCATCCTGCTTGTGGCAAAACGGGAGGTTGAAAATTCAGAAGACCCTAAATTCAGGGAGGCTGTTAAAGC
AGCTTCTGATGAGCTGAGCAAAACCATATCACCGATGGTAATGGATGCTAAAGCTGTAGCAGGAAATATC
TCTGATCCTGGTTTGCAGAAGAGTTTCTTGGATTCTGGATACAGGATTCTGGGAGCTGTGGCCAAAGTCA
GAGAAGCCTTTCAGCCTCAGGAGCCAGACTTTCCCCCTCCTCCTCCTGACCTAGAGCATCTCCATCTGAC
TGATGAGCTTGCTCCTCCAAAACCACCACTTCCAGAAGGTGAGGTTCCCCCACCCAGACCACCACCCCCT
GAAGAAAAAGATGAGGTCGAGATGGTGAGCAAGGGCGAGGAGACCACAATGGGCGTAATCAAGCCCGACA
TGAAGATCAAGCTGAAGATGGAGGGCAACGTGAATGGCCACGCCTTCGTGATCGAGGGCGAGGGCGAGGG
CAAGCCCTACGACGGCACCAACACCATCAACCTGGAGGTGAAGGAGGGAGCCCCCCTGCCCTTCTCCTAC
GACATTCTGACCACCGCGTTCGCCTACGGCAACAGGGCCTTCACCAAGTACCCCGACGACATCCCCAACT
ACTTCAAGCAGTCCTTCCCCGAGGGCTACTCTTGGGAGCGCACCATGACCTTCGAGGACAAGGGCATCGT
GAAGGTGAAGTCCGACATCTCCATGGAGGAGGACTCCTTCATCTACGAGATACACCTCAAGGGCGAGAAC
TTCCCCCCCAACGGCCCCGTGATGCAGAAGAAGACCACCGGCTGGGACGCCTCCACCGAGAGGATGTACG
TGCGCGACGGCGTGCTGAAGGGCGACGTCAAGCACAAGCTGCTGCTGGAGGGCGGCGGCCACCACCGCGT
TGACTTCAAGACCATCTACAGGGCCAAGAAGGCGGTGAAGCTGCCCGACTATCACTTTGTGGACCACCGC
ATCGAGATCCTGAACCACGACAAGGACTACAACAAGGTGACCGTTTACGAGAGCGCCGTGGCCCGCAACT
CCACCGACGGCATGGACGAGCTGTACAAGGCGGCCGCGGAGTTCCCAGAGCAGAAAGCAGGAGAAGCTAT
TAATCAGCCCATGATGATGGCTGCTAGGCAGTTGCATGACGAGGCTCGGAAATGGTCTAGCAAGGGTAAC
GACATCATTGCTGCTGCTAAACGAATGGCGCTGCTCATGGCTGAGATGTCACGCCTGGTGCGAGGAGGCA
GCGGAAACAAGCGTGCCCTCATCCAGTGTGCAAAAGATATTGCTAAGGCATCGGATGAAGTCACTCGATT
GGCCAAAGAGGTGGCCAAGCAATGTACTGATAAACGCATTAGAACAAACCTCTTACAGGTCTGTGAGCGA
ATCCCAACCATCAGCACGCAGCTCAAAATTCTTTCCACAGTGAAAGCTACCATGCTGGGCAGGACTAACA
TCAGCGATGAAGAATCAGAACAGGCAACTGCCATGTTGGTTCATAACGCCCAGAACCTCATGCAGTCTGT
GAAGGAAACTGTGAGAGAAGCTGAAGCAGCATCCATTAAGATAAGAACAGATGCCGGATTCACTCTGCGC
TGGGTCAGAAAGACCCCATGGTATCAGGAATTCATGGTGAGCAAGGGCGAGGAGCTGTTCACCGGGGTGG
TGCCCATCCTGGTCGAGCTGGACGGCGACGTAAACGGCCACAAGTTCAGCGTGTCCGGCGAGGGCGAGGG
CGATGCCACCTACGGCAAGCTGACCCTGAAGCTGATCTGCACCACCGGCAAGCTGCCCGTGCCCTGGCCC
ACCCTCGTGACCACCCTGGGCTACGGCCTGCAGTGCTTCGCCCGCTACCCCGACCACATGAAGCAGCACG
ACTTCTTCAAGTCCGCCATGCCCGAAGGCTACGTCCAGGAGCGCACCATCTTCTTCAAGGACGACGGCAA
CTACAAGACCCGCGCCGAGGTGAAGTTCGAGGGCGACACCCTGGTGAACCGCATCGAGCTGAAGGGCATC
GACTTCAAGGAGGACGGCAACATCCTGGGGCACAAGCTGGAGTACAACTACAACAGCCACAACGTCTATA
TCACCGCCGACAAGCAGAAGAACGGCATCAAGGCCAACTTCAAGATCCGCCACAACATCGAGGACGGCGG
CGTGCAGCTCGCCGACCACTACCAGCAGAACACCCCCATCGGCGACGGCCCCGTGCTGCTGCCCGACAAC
CACTACCTGAGCTACCAGTCCAAACTGAGCAAAGACCCCAACGAGAAGCGCGATCACATGGTCCTGCTGG
AGTTCGTGACCGCCGCCGGGATCACTCTCGGCATGGACGAGCTGTACAAGTAAATCGATTCTAGAGGGCC
CGTTTAAACCCGCTGATCAGCCTCGACTGTGCCTTCTAGTTGCCAGCCATCTGTTGTTTGCCCCTCCCCC
GTGCCTTCCTTGACCCTGGAAGGTGCCACTCCCACTGTCCTTTCCTAATAAAATGAGGAAATTGCATCGC
ATTGTCTGAGTAGGTGTCATTCTATTCTGGGGGGTGGGGTGGGGCAGGACAGCAAGGGGGAGGATTGGGA
AGACAATAGCAGGCATGCTGGGGATGCGGTGGGCTCTATGGCTTCTGAGGCGGAAAGAACCAGCTGGGGC
TCTAGGGGGTATCCCC
[124 nt withheld, positions 5897-6020]
C
[91 nt withheld, positions 6022-6112]
A
[49 nt withheld, positions 6114-6162]
CCTTTGACGTTGGAGTCCACGTTCTTT
[37 nt withheld, positions 6190-6226]
ACCCTATCTCGGTCTATTCTTTTGATTTATAAGGGATTTTGCCGATTTCGGCCTATTGGTTAAAAAATGA
GCTGATTTAACAAAAATTTAACGCGAATTAATTCTGTGGAATGTGTGTCAGTTAGGGTGTGGAAAGTCCC
CAGGCTCCCCAGCAGGCAGAAGTATGCAAAGCATGCATCTCAATTAGTCAGCAACCAGGTGTGGAAAGTC
CCCAGGCTCCCCAGCAGGCAGAAGTATGCAAAGCATGCATCTCAATTAGTCAGCAACCATAGTCCCGCCC
CTAACTCCGCCCATCCCGCCCCTAACTCCGCCCAGTTCCGCCCATTCTCCGCCCCATGGCTGACTAATTT
TTTTTATTTATGCAGAGGCCGAGGCCGCCTCTGCCTCTGAGCTATTCCAGAAGTAGTGAGGAGGCTTTTT
TGGAGGCCTAGGCTTTTGCAAAAAGCTCCCGGGAGCTTGTATATCCATTTTCGGATCTGATCAAGAGACA
GGATGAGGATCGTTTCGCATGATTGAACAAGATGGATTGCACGCAGGTTCTCCGGCCGCTTGGGTGGAGA
GGCTATTCGGCTATGACTGGGCACAACAGACAATCGGCTGCTCTGATGCCGCCGTGTTCCGGCTGTCAGC
GCAGGGGCGCCCGGTTCTTTTTGTCAAGACCGACCTGTCCGGTGCCCTGAATGAACTGCAGGACGAGGCA
GCGCGGCTATCGTGGCTGGCCACGACGGGCGTTCCTTGCGCAGCTGTGCTCGACGTTGTCACTGAAGCGG
GAAGGGACTGGCTGCTATTGGGCGAAGTGCCGGGGCAGGATCTCCTGTCATCTCACCTTGCTCCTGCCGA
GAAAGTATCCATCATGGCTGATGCAATGCGGCGGCTGCATACGCTTGATCCGGCTACCTGCCCATTCGAC
CACCAAGCGAAACATCGCATCGAGCGAGCACGTACTCGGATGGAAGCCGGTCTTGTCGATCAGGATGATC
TGGACGAAGAGCATCAGGGGCTCGCGCCAGCCGAACTGTTCGCCAGGCTCAAGGCGCGCATGCCCGACGG
CGAGGATCTCGTCGTGACCCATGGCGATGCCTGCTTGCCGAATATCATGGTGGAAAATGGCCGCTTTTCT
GGATTCATCGACTGTGGCCGGCTGGGTGTGGCGGACCGCTATCAGGACATAGCGTTGGCTACCCGTGATA
TTGCTGAAGAGCTTGGCGGCGAATGGGCTGACCGCTTCCTCGTGCTTTACGGTATCGCCGCTCCCGATTC
GCAGCGCATCGCCTTCTATCGCCTTCTTGACGAGTTCTTCTGAGCGGGACTCTGGGGTTCGAAATGACCG
ACCAAGCGACGCCCAACCTGCCATCACGAGATTTCGATTCCACCGCCGCCTTCTATGAAAGGTTGGGCTT
CGGAATCGTTTTCCGGGACGCCGGCTGGATGATCCTCCAGCGCGGGGATCTCATGCTGGAGTTCTTCGCC
CACCCCAACTTGTTTATTGCAGCTTATAATGGTTACAAATAAAGCAATAGCATCACAAATTTCACAAATA
AAGCATTTTTTTCACTGCATTCTAGTTGTGGTTTGTCCAAACTCATCAATGTATCTTATCATGTCTGTAT
ACCGTCGACCTCTAGCTAGAGCTTGGCGTAATCATGGTCATAGCTGTTTCCTGTGTGAAATTGTTATCCG
CTCACAATTCCACACAACATACGAGCCGGAAGCATAAAGTGTAAAGCCTGGGGTGCCTAATGAGTGAGCT
AACTCACATTAATTGCGTTGCGCTCACTGCCCGCTTTCCAGTCGGGAAACCTGTCGTGCCAGCTGCATTA
ATGAATCGGCCAACGCGCGGGGAGAGGCGGTTTGCGTATTGGGCGCTCTTCCGCTTCCTCGCTCACTGAC
TCGCTGCGCTCGGTCGTTCGGCTGCGGCGAGCGGTATCAGCTCACTCAAAGGCGGTAATACGGTTATCCA
CAGAATCAGGGGATAACGCAGGAAAGAACATGTGAGCAAAAGGCCAGCAAAAGGCCAGGAACCGTAAAAA
GGCCGCGTTGCTGGCGTTTTTCCATAGGCTCCGCCCCCCTGACGAGCATCACAAAAATCGACGCTCAAGT
CAGAGGTGGCGAAACCCGACAGGACTATAAAGATACCAGGCGTTTCCCCCTGGAAGCTCCCTCGTGCGCT
CTCCTGTTCCGACCCTGCCGCTTACCGGATACCTGTCCGCCTTTCTCCCTTCGGGAAGCGTGGCGCTTTC
TCATAGCTCACGCTGTAGGTATCTCAGTTCGGTGTAGGTCGTTCGCTCCAAGCTGGGCTGTGTGCACGAA
CCCCCCGTTCAGCCCGACCGCTGCGCCTTATCCGGTAACTATCGTCTTGAGTCCAACCCGGTAAGACACG
ACTTATCGCCACTGGCAGCAGCCACTGGTAACAGGATTAGCAGAGCGAGGTATGTAGGCGGTGCTACAGA
GTTCTTGAAGTGGTGGCCTAACTACGGCTACACTAGAAGAACAGTATTTGGTATCTGCGCTCTGCTGAAG
CCAGTTACCTTCGGAAAAAGAGTTGGTAGCTCTTGATCCGGCAAACAAACCACCGCTGGTAGCGGTGGTT
TTTTTGTTTGCAAGCAGCAGATTACGCGCAGAAAAAAAGGATCTCAAGAAGATCCTTTGATCTTTTCTAC
GGGGTCTGACGCTCAGTGGAACGAAAACTCACGTTAAGGGATTTTGGTCATGAGATTATCAAAAAGGATC
TTCACCTAGATCCTTTTAAATTAAAAATGAAGTTTTAAATCAATCTAAAGTATATATGAGTAAACTTGGT
CTGACAGTTACCAATGCTTAATCAGTGAGGCACCTATCTCAGCGATCTGTCTATTTCGTTCATCCATAGT
TGCCTGACTCCCCGTCGTGTAGATAACTACGATACGGGAGGGCTTACCATCTGGCCCCAGTGCTGCAATG
ATACCGCGAGACCCACGCTCACCGGCTCCAGATTTATCAGCAATAAACCAGCCAGCCGGAAGGGCCGAGC
GCAGAAGTGGTCCTGCAACTTTATCCGCCTCCATCCAGTCTATTAATTGTTGCCGGGAAGCTAGAGTAAG
TAGTTCGCCAGTTAATAGTTTGCGCAACGTTGTTGCCATTGCTACAGGCATCGTGGTGTCACGCTCGTCG
TTTGGTATGGCTTCATTCAGCTCCGGTTCCCAACGATCAAGGCGAGTTACATGATCCCCCATGTTGTGCA
AAAAAGCGGTTAGCTCCTTCGGTCCTCCGATCGTTGTCAGAAGTAAGTTGGCCGCAGTGTTATCACTCAT
GGTTATGGCAGCACTGCATAATTCTCTTACTGTCATGCCATCCGTAAGATGCTTTTCTGTGACTGGTGAG
TACTCAACCAAGTCATTCTGAGAATAGTGTATGCGGCGACCGAGTTGCTCTTGCCCGGCGTCAATACGGG
ATAATACCGCGCCACATAGCAGAACTTTAAAAGTGCTCATCATTGGAAAACGTTCTTCGGGGCGAAAACT
CTCAAGGATCTTACCGCTGTTGAGATCCAGTTCGATGTAACCCACTCGTGCACCCAACTGATCTTCAGCA
TCTTTTACTTTCACCAGCGTTTCTGGGTGAGCAAAAACAGGAAGGCAAAATGCCGCAAAAAAGGGAATAA
GGGCGACACGGAAATGTTGAATACTCATACTCTTCCTTTTTCAATATTATTGAAGCATTTATCAGGGTTA
TTGTCTCATGAGCGGATACATATTTGAATGTATTTAGAAAAATAAACAAATAGGGGTTCCGCGCACATTT
CCCCGAA
